Addgene plasmid #185093: KBB439
Purpose: NMA111-GFP wild type under control of GAL1 promoter (complements nma111 deletion)
Depositing lab: Ken Belanger. Depositing organization: Colgate University. Publication: Nuclear localisation is crucial for the proapoptotic activity of the HtrA-like serine protease Nma111p. Belanger KD, Walter D, Henderson TA, Yelton AL, O'Brien TG, Belanger KG, Geier SJ, Fahrenkrog B. J Cell Sci. 2009 Nov 1;122(Pt 21):3931-41. doi: 10.1242/jcs.056887. Epub 2009 Oct 6. PubMed 19808885.
Backbone
  Vector backbone: pRS316
  Vector type: Yeast Expression
  Selectable markers: URA3
Growth in bacteria
  Bacterial resistance: Ampicillin, 100 μg/mL
  Growth temperature: 37°C
  Growth strain: DH5alpha
  Copy number: High Copy
Gene/Insert
  Gene/Insert name: NMA111
  Species: S. cerevisiae (budding yeast)
  Mutation: GAL1::NMA111-GFP
  Promoter: GAL1
  Tag / fusion protein: GFP (C terminal on insert)
  Cloning method: Restriction Enzyme; 5′ cloning site unknown (unknown if destroyed)
Terms and licenses: Academic/Nonprofit Terms; Industry Terms: Not Available to Industry
How to cite: KBB439 was a gift from Ken Belanger (Addgene plasmid # 185093 ; http://n2t.net/addgene:185093 ; RRID:Addgene_185093)
