[The description below was written by a language model from this plasmid's Addgene catalogue record and pLannotate feature annotations shown in this document.]
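Description:
KBB439 is a yeast expression plasmid built on the pRS316 shuttle backbone, a low-copy centromeric vector for Saccharomyces cerevisiae. In yeast it is maintained by a CEN6/ARS element, which gives stable segregation at roughly single-copy levels. Selection there is through the URA3 auxotrophic marker, expressed from its own promoter and counterselectable with 5-fluoroorotic acid. In E. coli it replicates at high copy from a ColE1/pUC-type origin and is selected with ampicillin via the β-lactamase gene. An f1 origin and the flanking T3 and T7 promoters, lac regulatory elements and lacZα fragment are standard remnants of the pBluescript-derived cloning region.

The payload is the wild-type S. cerevisiae NMA111 open reading frame (also known as YNM3), which encodes a nuclear HtrA-like serine protease that promotes apoptosis through proteolysis of the inhibitor Bir1. It is fused at its C terminus to GFP, annotated as the S65T variant. Expression is driven by the Gal4-regulated, galactose-inducible GAL1 promoter, and a CYC1 terminator lies downstream. Between the GFP coding sequence and the CYC1 terminator, the annotation detects short fragments resembling a T7 gene 10-derived tag, a T7 terminator and a tetracycline resistance gene. These are probably carry-over from an earlier cloning intermediate rather than functional parts. The 5′ cloning site is not recorded.

According to the record, the fusion complements an nma111 deletion. The plasmid therefore provides a functional, fluorescently trackable, inducible source of the protease, suited to following its subcellular localisation and serving as the wild-type reference in studies linking nuclear localisation to proapoptotic activity.
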