Features (pLannotate 1.2.2; 25 found; start..end, strand, type, name):
    419..523     +  promoter       AmpR promoter: bla
    524..1384    +  CDS            AmpR: β-lactamase; bla; confers resistance to ampicillin, carbenicillin, and related antibiotics
   1555..2143    +  rep_origin     ori: high-copy-number ColE1/pMB1/pBR322/pUC origin of replication
   2326..2418    +  CDS            lacI (fragment): lac repressor; lacI; The lac repressor binds to the lac operator to inhibit transcription in E. coli. This inhibition can be relieved by adding lactose or isopropyl-β-D-thiogalactopyranoside (IPTG).
   2431..2452    +  protein_bind   CAP binding site: CAP binding activates transcription in the presence of cAMP. E. coli catabolite activator protein
   2467..2497    +  promoter       lac promoter: promoter for the E. coli lac operon
   2505..2521    +  protein_bind   lac operator: The lac repressor binds to the lac operator to inhibit transcription in E. coli. This inhibition can be relieved by adding lactose or isopropyl-β-D-thiogalactopyranoside (IPTG). lac repressor encoded by lacI
   2566..2584    +  promoter       T3 promoter: promoter for bacteriophage T3 RNA polymerase
   2603..3022    +  promoter       GAL1 promoter: S. cerevisiae GAL1; inducible promoter, regulated by Gal4
   3034..6024    +  CDS            NMA111: NM111_YEAST - Also known as YNM3. Experimental evidence at protein level: Swiss-Prot protein existence level 1. Nuclear serine protease which mediates apoptosis through proteolysis of the apoptotic inhibitor BIR1. From Saccharomyces cerevisiae (strain ATCC 204508 / S288c) (Baker's yeast).
   6028..6738    +  CDS            GFP (S65T): GFP (S65T) is a basic (constitutively fluorescent) green fluorescent protein published in 1995, derived from Aequorea victoria.
   6746..6795    +  CDS            SET1 (fragment): solubility-enhancement tag derived from T7 phage gene 10B
   6803..6850    +  terminator     T7 terminator: transcription terminator for bacteriophage T7 RNA polymerase
   6876..7168    -  CDS            TcR (fragment): tetracycline efflux protein; tet; confers resistance to tetracycline
   7220..7246    +  misc_feature   MCS (fragment): pBluescript multiple cloning site
   7247..7494    +  terminator     CYC1 terminator: S. cerevisiae CYC1; transcription terminator for CYC1
   7513..7531    -  promoter       T7 promoter: promoter for bacteriophage T7 RNA polymerase
   7539..7694    +  CDS            lacZα (fragment): LacZα fragment of β-galactosidase; lacZ fragment
   7698..8126    +  rep_origin     f1 ori (sequence partly withheld): f1 bacteriophage origin of replication; arrow indicates direction of (+) strand synthesis
   8154..8205    -  misc_feature   bom (fragment): basis of mobility region from pBR322
   8284..9087    -  CDS            URA3: orotidine-5'-phosphate decarboxylase, required for uracil biosynthesis; S. cerevisiae URA3; yeast auxotrophic marker, counterselectable with 5-fluoroorotic acid (5-FOA)
   9088..9303    -  promoter       URA3 promoter: S. cerevisiae URA3
   9311..9360    -  misc_feature   bom (fragment): basis of mobility region from pBR322
   9462..9497    -  CDS            rop (fragment): Rop protein, which maintains plasmids at low copy number; rop
   9565..382     -  misc_feature   CEN/ARS (across the origin): S. cerevisiae CEN6 centromere fused to an autonomously replicating sequence
>Addgene plasmid #185093 | KBB439 | addgene full sequence | sequence record 368142 | Addgene NGS Result
GTAGAAGAGTTACGGAATGAAGAAAAAAAAATAAACAAAGGTTTAAAAAATTTCAACAAAAAGCGTACTT
TACATATATATTTATTAGACAAGAAAAGCAGATTAAATAGATATACATTCGATTAACGATAAGTAAAATG
TAAAATCACAGGATTTTCGTGTGTGGTCTTCTACACAGACAAGATGAAACAATTCGGCATTAATACCTGA
GAGCAGGAAGAGCAAGATAAAAGGTAGTATTTGTTGGCGATCCCCCTAGAGTCTTTTACATCTTCGGAAA
ACAAAAACTATTTTTTCTTTAATTTCTTTTTTTACTTTCTATTTTTAATTTATATATTTATATTAAAAAA
TTTAAATTATAATTATTTTTATAGCACGTGATGAAAAGGACCCAGGTGGCACTTTTCGGGGAAATGTGCG
CGGAACCCCTATTTGTTTATTTTTCTAAATACATTCAAATATGTATCCGCTCATGAGACAATAACCCTGA
TAAATGCTTCAATAATATTGAAAAAGGAAGAGTATGAGTATTCAACATTTCCGTGTCGCCCTTATTCCCT
TTTTTGCGGCATTTTGCCTTCCTGTTTTTGCTCACCCAGAAACGCTGGTGAAAGTAAAAGATGCTGAAGA
TCAGTTGGGTGCACGAGTGGGTTACATCGAACTGGATCTCAACAGCGGTAAGATCCTTGAGAGTTTTCGC
CCCGAAGAACGTTTTCCAATGATGAGCACTTTTAAAGTTCTGCTATGTGGCGCGGTATTATCCCGTATTG
ACGCCGGGCAAGAGCAACTCGGTCGCCGCATACACTATTCTCAGAATGACTTGGTTGAGTACTCACCAGT
CACAGAAAAGCATCTTACGGATGGCATGACAGTAAGAGAATTATGCAGTGCTGCCATAACCATGAGTGAT
AACACTGCGGCCAACTTACTTCTGACAACGATCGGAGGACCGAAGGAGCTAACCGCTTTTTTGCACAACA
TGGGGGATCATGTAACTCGCCTTGATCGTTGGGAACCGGAGCTGAATGAAGCCATACCAAACGACGAGCG
TGACACCACGATGCCTGTAGCAATGGCAACAACGTTGCGCAAACTATTAACTGGCGAACTACTTACTCTA
GCTTCCCGGCAACAATTAATAGACTGGATGGAGGCGGATAAAGTTGCAGGACCACTTCTGCGCTCGGCCC
TTCCGGCTGGCTGGTTTATTGCTGATAAATCTGGAGCCGGTGAGCGTGGGTCTCGCGGTATCATTGCAGC
ACTGGGGCCAGATGGTAAGCCCTCCCGTATCGTAGTTATCTACACGACGGGGAGTCAGGCAACTATGGAT
GAACGAAATAGACAGATCGCTGAGATAGGTGCCTCACTGATTAAGCATTGGTAACTGTCAGACCAAGTTT
ACTCATATATACTTTAGATTGATTTAAAACTTCATTTTTAATTTAAAAGGATCTAGGTGAAGATCCTTTT
TGATAATCTCATGACCAAAATCCCTTAACGTGAGTTTTCGTTCCACTGAGCGTCAGACCCCGTAGAAAAG
ATCAAAGGATCTTCTTGAGATCCTTTTTTTCTGCGCGTAATCTGCTGCTTGCAAACAAAAAAACCACCGC
TACCAGCGGTGGTTTGTTTGCCGGATCAAGAGCTACCAACTCTTTTTCCGAAGGTAACTGGCTTCAGCAG
AGCGCAGATACCAAATACTGTTCTTCTAGTGTAGCCGTAGTTAGGCCACCACTTCAAGAACTCTGTAGCA
CCGCCTACATACCTCGCTCTGCTAATCCTGTTACCAGTGGCTGCTGCCAGTGGCGATAAGTCGTGTCTTA
CCGGGTTGGACTCAAGACGATAGTTACCGGATAAGGCGCAGCGGTCGGGCTGAACGGGGGGTTCGTGCAC
ACAGCCCAGCTTGGAGCGAACGACCTACACCGAACTGAGATACCTACAGCGTGAGCTATGAGAAAGCGCC
ACGCTTCCCGAAGGGAGAAAGGCGGACAGGTATCCGGTAAGCGGCAGGGTCGGAACAGGAGAGCGCACGA
GGGAGCTTCCAGGGGGAAACGCCTGGTATCTTTATAGTCCTGTCGGGTTTCGCCACCTCTGACTTGAGCG
TCGATTTTTGTGATGCTCGTCAGGGGGGCGGAGCCTATGGAAAAACGCCAGCAACGCGGCCTTTTTACGG
TTCCTGGCCTTTTGCTGGCCTTTTGCTCACATGTTCTTTCCTGCGTTATCCCCTGATTCTGTGGATAACC
GTATTACCGCCTTTGAGTGAGCTGATACCGCTCGCCGCAGCCGAACGACCGAGCGCAGCGAGTCAGTGAG
CGAGGAAGCGGAAGAGCGCCCAATACGCAAACCGCCTCTCCCCGCGCGTTGGCCGATTCATTAATGCAGC
TGGCACGACAGGTTTCCCGACTGGAAAGCGGGCAGTGAGCGCAACGCAATTAATGTGAGTTAGCTCACTC
ATTAGGCACCCCAGGCTTTACACTTTATGCTTCCGGCTCGTATGTTGTGTGGAATTGTGAGCGGATAACA
ATTTCACACAGGAAACAGCTATGACCATGATTACGCCAAGCGCGCAATTAACCCTCACTAAAGGGAACAA
AAGCTGGAGCTCGTGACAGCCCTCCGAAGGAAGACTCTCCTCCGTGCGTCCTCGTCTTCACCGGTCGCGT
TCCTGAAACGCAGATGTGCCTCGCGCCGCACTGCTCCGAACAATAAAGATTCTACAATACTAGCTTTTAT
GGTTATGAAGAGGAAAAATTGGCAGTAACCTGGCCCCACAAACCTTCAAATGAACGAATCAAATTAACAA
CCATAGGATGATAATGCGATTAGTTTTTTAGCCTTATTTCTGGGGTAATTAATCAGCGAAGCGATGATTT
TTGATCTATTAACGGATATATAAATGCAAAAACTGCATAACCACTTTAACTAATACTTTCAACATTTTCG
GTTTGTATTACTTCTTATTCAAATGTAATAAAAGTATCAACAAAAAATTGTTAATATACCTCTATACTTT
AACGTCAAGGAGAAAAAACTATAATGACCATATCGTTGAGCAATATAAAGAAAAGAGACCATTCTAAAAT
TTCCGATGGAACTTCTGGTGAATCATCGCTTGTAAAAAGGAAACAGTTGGAAAGCGCCACCGGAGATCAA
GAGGAAGAATATACAGACCATGAAATCATTATAGAGCCGTTGCACTTTGCTAATAATAATAACACTGTAC
TCACAGATTCAGAAAATTATCTAAGATGGCAAAATACCATCTCCAACGTTGTTAAATCAGTGGTTTCCAT
TCATTTTTCACAAGTTGCGCCATTCGATTGCGATTCTGCTTTGGTATCTGAAGCTACCGGATTTGTCGTG
GATGCTAAATTAGGTATAATTCTGACCAATAGGCACGTCGTTGGTCCTGGTCCGTTCGTAGGCTACGTAG
TTTTCGATAATCATGAAGAATGCGATGTTATACCAATTTACAGAGATCCTGTTCATGATTTTGGGTTCCT
CAAATTCGATCCGAAAAACATAAAATATTCTAAGATCAAAGCGTTAACGCTAAAACCAAGTTTGGCTAAG
GTCGGCTCAGAAATTAGAGTTGTCGGTAATGATGCCGGTGAGAAATTAAGTATCCTAGCAGGTTTTATTA
GTAGAATTGACAGGAACGCTCCAGAATATGGTGAGCTGACATACAATGACTTCAATACAGAATATATTCA
AGCTGCTGCATCTGCTTCTGGCGGTTCAAGTGGTTCTCCAGTCGTAAATATAGATGGGTATGCTGTGGCT
TTACAGGCAGGTGGCTCTACAGAGGCATCTACTGATTTTTTTTTACCGTTAGATAGAATTCTTAGAGCGT
TAATTTGCATCCAAACCAACAAACCTATCACACGTGGTACGATTCAAGTTCAATGGCTGCTGAAGCCTTA
TGACGAGTGTAGAAGATTAGGTTTAACTTCAGAGAGAGAAAGTGAGGCTCGTGCTAAATTTCCCGAAAAT
ATCGGACTGTTGGTAGCAGAAACCGTTTTAAGAGAAGGCCCAGGCTATGATAAAATTAAAGAAGGTGATA
CTCTAATTTCAATAAACGGTGAAACCATATCTTCTTTCATGCAAGTGGATAAAATTCAAGATGAAAATGT
TGGGAAGGAAATCCAATTGGTTATTCAAAGGGGCGGTGTCGAATGTACTGTCACCTGCACTGTTGGTGAT
TTACATGCTATCACCCCTCATCGTTATGTAGAGGTTTGTGGTGCGACTTTTCATGAATTATCATATCAAA
TGGCAAGGTTTTATGCGCTACCTGTCAGGGGTGTATTTTTAAGTAGTGCATCAGGGTCTTTCAACTTTGA
TTCAAAAGAAAGAGTGGGTTGGATTGTGGATTCTATAGACAATAAGGAAACCCCCGACTTAGATACATTT
ATTGAAATTATGAAAACTATTCCAGATCGTAAGCGCGTTACTGTACGATACCACCATCTAACAGATCAGC
ATTCTCCACTTGTTACTTCTATTTACATTGACCGTCATTGGTGCAATGAATTCAGAGTTTACACAAGGAA
CGATACAACTGGTATTTGGGATTACAAAAATGTTGCTGATCCACTTCCAGCCGATGCGTTGAAACCTCGT
TCGGCCAAAATTATTCCTATTCCTGTTAATAATGAAAAAGTTGCAAAATTGTCATCATCGTTATGTACAG
TGGCTACAATGGCAGCAGTTCCATTGGATTCACTTTCTGCTGATATTTTAAAAACATCAGGCTTAATCAT
TGATGCTGAAAAAGGTTATGTCCTAGTGTCCAGAAGGGTAGTTCCACATGATTGTCTTGATACTTTTGTC
ACCATTGCAGATTCCCTTGTAGTTCCAGCCACAGTAGAATTTCTCCATCCAACTCACAACTTCGCTATTG
TTAAATATGATCCAGAGTTAGTAAAGGCTCCACTAATCACTCCCAAGCTATCTACCACCAGAATGAAACG
TGGTGATAAGCTTCAGTTTATAGGTTTTACCCAGAATGATAGAATTGTTACTTCAGAGACCACTGTCACC
GATATTTCCTCTGTAAGTATTCCAAGTAATTTAATTCCGAGGTACCGTGCCACTAATTTAGAAGCTATAT
CTATCGACTGCAACGTTAGCACCAGATGTAATTCCGGTATTTTGACAGATAATGATGGTACAGTAAGAGG
TTTATGGCTTCCATTTTTAGGCGAAAGATTAGAAAATAAAGAAAAGGTTTATTTGATGGGATTAGATATA
ATGGACTGTAGGGAAGTTATAGATATCTTAAAAAATGGCGGTAAACCAAGAGTAAGTATAGTTGATGCTG
GGTTCGGTTCAATTTCCGTTCTGCAAGCCAGAATTAGAGGTGTGCCCGAAGAATGGATCATGCGTATGGA
ACATGAATCAAATAACAGGCTACAGTTTATCACTGTTTCTAGAGTTTCTTATACAGAAGACAAGATTCAT
TTAGAGACCGGTGACGTCATTTTATCTGTGAACGGAAAATTAGTCACTGAAATGAATGATTTGAATGGAG
TTGTAAGCTCAGCTGATGGTATTTTGCCATCAGCCATGTTAGATTTTAAAGTTGTTCGTGATGGTAATAT
TGTTGATTTGAAAATTAAAACCGTGGAAGTTCAGGAAACCGACCGTTTTGTAATATTTGCAGGTAGTATC
TTACAAAAGCCGCATCATGCTGTTTTGCAAGCTATGGTTGATGTTCCAAAGGGTGTCTACTGTACATTCA
GGGGAGAATCGTCACCGGCGCTCCAGTACGGTATATCTGCCACAAACTTCATAACTCATGTCAATGAAAT
TGAAACACCTGATCTAGATACATTTTTGAAAGTTGTCAAAACAATCCCTGATAATAGTTATTGTAAAATG
AGGTTAATGACTTTCGACAATGTGCCCTTCGCTATTTCACTGAAAACGAATTATCATTACTTCCCTACTG
CAGAATTGAAGAGGGACAACATCACGCACAAATGGATTGAAAAGGAATTTACCGGCAACAGCCAAAGTGA
AAAAGCTAGCAAAGGAGAAGAACTCTTCACTGGAGTTGTCCCAATTCTTGTTGAATTAGATGGTGATGTT
AATGGGCACAAATTTTCTGTCAGTGGAGAGGGTGAAGGTGATGCAACATACGGAAAACTTACCCTTAAAT
TTATTTGCACTACTGGAAAACTACCTGTTCCATGGCCAACACTTGTCACTACTTTCACTTATGGTGTTCA
GTGCTTTTCAAGATACCCGGATCATATGAAACGGCATGACTTTTTCAAGAGTGCCATGCCCGAAGGTTAT
GTACAGGAAAGAACTATATTTTTCAAAGATGACGGGAACTACAAGACACGTGCTGAAGTCAAGTTTGAAG
GTGATACCCTTGTTAATAGAATCGAGTTAAAAGGTATTGATTTTAAAGAAGATGGAAACATTCTTGGGCA
CAAATTGGAATACAACTATAACTCACACAATGTATACATCATGGCAGACAAACAAAAGAATGGAATCAAA
GCTAACTTCAAAATTAGACACAACATTGAAGATGGAAGCGTTCAACTAGCAGACCATTATCAACAAAATA
CTCCAATTGGCGATGGCCCTGTCCTTTTACCAGACAACCATTACCTGTCCACACAATCTGCCCTTTCGAA
AGATCCCAACGAAAAGAGAGACCACATGGTCCTTCTTGAGTTTGTAACAGCTGCTGGGATTACACATGGC
ATGGATGAACTATACAAAGGATCCGGCTGCTAACAAAGCCCGAAAGGAAGCTGAGTTGGCTGCTGCCACC
GCTGAGCAATAACTAGCATAACCCCTTGGGGCCTCTAAACGGGTCTTGAGGGGTTTTTTGCTGAAAGGAG
GAACTATATCCGGATATCCACAGGACGGGTGTGGTCGCCATGATCGCGTAGTCGATAGTGGCTCCAAGTA
GCGAAGCGAGCAGGACTGGGCGGCGGCCAAAGCGGTCGGACAGTGCTCCGAGAACGGGTGCGCATAGAAA
TTGCATCAACGCATATAGCGCTAGCAGCACGCCATAGTGACTGGCGATGCTGTCGGAATGGACGATATCC
CGCAAGAGGCCCGGCAGTACCGGCATAACCAAGCCTATGCCTACAGCATCCAGGGTGACGGTGCCGAGGA
TGACGATGAGCGCATTGTTAGATTTCATACACGGTGCCTGACTGCGTTAGCAATTTAACTGTGATAAACT
ACCGCATTAAAGCTTATCGATACCGTCGACCTCGAGTCATGTAATTAGTTATGTCACGCTTACATTCACG
CCCTCCCCCCACATCCGCTCTAACCGAAAAGGAAGGAGTTAGACAACCTGAAGTCTAGGTCCCTATTTAT
TTTTTTATAGTTATGTTAGTATTAAGAACGTTATTTATATTTCAAATTTTTCTTTTTTTTCTGTACAGAC
GCGTGTACGCATGTAACATTATACTGAAAACCTTGCTTGAGAAGGTTTTGGGACGCTCGAAGGCTTTAAT
TTGCGGCCGGTACCCAATTCGCCCTATAGTGAGTCGTATTACGCGCGCTCACTGGCCGTCGTTTTACAAC
GTCGTGACTGGGAAAACCCTGGCGTTACCCAACTTAATCGCCTTGCAGCACATCCCCCTTTCGCCAGCTG
GCGTAATAGCGAAGAGGCCCGCACCGATCGCCCTTCCCAACAGTTGCGCAGCCTGAATGGCGAATGG
[124 nt withheld, positions 7698-7821]
C
[91 nt withheld, positions 7823-7913]
A
[49 nt withheld, positions 7915-7963]
CCTTTGACGTTGGAGTCCACGTTCTTT
[37 nt withheld, positions 7991-8027]
ACCCTATCTCGGTCTATTCTTTTGATTTATAAGGGATTTTGCCGATTTCGGCCTATTGGTTAAAAAATGA
GCTGATTTAACAAAAATTTAACGCGAATTTTAACAAAATATTAACGCTTACAATTTCCTGATGCGGTATT
TTCTCCTTACGCATCTGTGCGGTATTTCACACCGCATAGGGTAATAACTGATATAATTAAATTGAAGCTC
TAATTTGTGAGTTTAGTATACATGCATTTACTTATAATACAGTTTTTTAGTTTTGCTGGCCGCATCTTCT
CAAATATGCTTCCCAGCCTGCTTTTCTGTAACGTTCACCCTCTACCTTAGCATCCCTTCCCTTTGCAAAT
AGTCCTCTTCCAACAATAATAATGTCAGATCCTGTAGAGACCACATCATCCACGGTTCTATACTGTTGAC
CCAATGCGTCTCCCTTGTCATCTAAACCCACACCGGGTGTCATAATCAACCAATCGTAACCTTCATCTCT
TCCACCCATGTCTCTTTGAGCAATAAAGCCGATAACAAAATCTTTGTCGCTCTTCGCAATGTCAACAGTA
CCCTTAGTATATTCTCCAGTAGATAGGGAGCCCTTGCATGACAATTCTGCTAACATCAAAAGGCCTCTAG
GTTCCTTTGTTACTTCTTCTGCCGCCTGCTTCAAACCGCTAACAATACCTGGGCCCACCACACCGTGTGC
ATTCGTAATGTCTGCCCATTCTGCTATTCTGTATACACCCGCAGAGTACTGCAATTTGACTGTATTACCA
ATGTCAGCAAATTTTCTGTCTTCGAAGAGTAAAAAATTGTACTTGGCGGATAATGCCTTTAGCGGCTTAA
CTGTGCCCTCCATGGAAAAATCAGTCAAGATATCCACATGTGTTTTTAGTAAACAAATTTTGGGACCTAA
TGCTTCAACTAACTCCAGTAATTCCTTGGTGGTACGAACATCCAATGAAGCACACAAGTTTGTTTGCTTT
TCGTGCATGATATTAAATAGCTTGGCAGCAACAGGACTAGGATGAGTAGCAGCACGTTCCTTATATGTAG
CTTTCGACATGATTTATCTTCGTTTCCTGCAGGTTTTTGTTCTGTGCAGTTGGGTTAAGAATACTGGGCA
ATTTCATGTTTCTTCAACACTACATATGCGTATATATACCAATCTAAGTCTGTGCTCCTTCCTTCGTTCT
TCCTTCTGTTCGGAGATTACCGAATCAAAAAAATTTCAAGGAAACCGAAATCAAAAAAAAGAATAAAAAA
AAAATGATGAATTGAAAAGGTGGTATGGTGCACTCTCAGTACAATCTGCTCTGATGCCGCATAGTTAAGC
CAGCCCCGACACCCGCCAACACCCGCTGACGCGCCCTGACGGGCTTGTCTGCTCCCGGCATCCGCTTACA
GACAAGCTGTGACCGTCTCCGGGAGCTGCATGTGTCAGAGGTTTTCACCGTCATCACCGAAACGCGCGAG
ACGAAAGGGCCTCGTGATACGCCTATTTTTATAGGTTAATGTCATGATAATAATGGTTTCTTAGACGGAT
CGCTTGCCTGTAACTTACACGCGCCTCGTATCTTTTAATGATGGAATAATTTGGGAATTTACTCTGTGTT
TATTTATTTTTATGTTTTGTATTTGGATTTTAGAAAGTAAATAAAGAAG
